Addgene plasmid #122918: YIp ADE2-NatMx
Purpose: (Empty Backbone) ADE2-NatMx integrating (YIp) vector for stable genomic integration in the BY4741 background.
Depositing lab: Randy Hampton. Depositing organization: University of California, San Diego (UCSD). Publication: ICE plasmids: combining the ease of yeast recombination cloning with the stability of genomic integration. Flagg MP, Kao A, Hampton RY. Yeast. 2019 May 10. doi: 10.1002/yea.3400. PubMed 31074531.
Backbone
  Vector backbone: YIp
  Vector type: Yeast Expression ; Yeast Recombination Cloning
Growth in bacteria
  Bacterial resistance: Ampicillin, 100 μg/mL
  Growth temperature: 37°C
  Growth strain: DH5alpha
  Copy number: High Copy
Gene/Insert
  Gene/Insert name: None
Terms and licenses: Academic/Nonprofit Terms; Industry Terms: Not Available to Industry
How to cite: YIp ADE2-NatMx was a gift from Randy Hampton (Addgene plasmid # 122918 ; http://n2t.net/addgene:122918 ; RRID:Addgene_122918)
