[The description below was written by a language model from this plasmid's Addgene catalogue record and pLannotate feature annotations shown in this document.]
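Description:
YIp ADE2-NatMx is an empty yeast integrating (YIp) backbone intended for stable genomic integration in the Saccharomyces cerevisiae BY4741 background, and is catalogued both as a yeast expression vector and as a yeast recombination cloning vector. No yeast replication origin or centromere is annotated, which fits its integrating design: it can persist in yeast only by recombining into the chromosome. In E. coli it is maintained as a high-copy plasmid through a ColE1/pUC-type origin and selected with ampicillin via the bla (AmpR) gene and its promoter. An f1 phage origin and short remnants of pBR322 bom, rop and lacI sequences are also present.

Two yeast elements define the vector. The first is the S. cerevisiae ADE2 gene with its own promoter. ADE2 encodes an adenine biosynthesis enzyme and presumably supplies the homology for targeting to the ADE2 locus, although the record does not spell out the integration strategy. The second is a natMX cassette, in which the Ashbya gossypii TEF promoter and terminator drive nourseothricin acetyltransferase, giving dominant drug selection of integrants that does not depend on an auxotrophic marker. No insert is present. Cargo is placed in a pBluescript-type multiple cloning site that lies within a lacZα fragment, is flanked by T7 and T3 promoters, and sits downstream of the lac promoter, operator and CAP site. No yeast promoter is annotated at the cloning site, so expression signals would have to come with the inserted fragment.

The depositor sequence (6,708 nt) and the repository's sequencing result (6,863 nt) show the same parts in the same order. They differ slightly in length, and the sequenced version carries an additional f1 ori fragment.
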