Features (pLannotate 1.2.2; 18 found; start..end, strand, type, name):
     35..53      -  promoter       T3 promoter: promoter for bacteriophage T3 RNA polymerase
     98..114     -  protein_bind   lac operator: The lac repressor binds to the lac operator to inhibit transcription in E. coli. This inhibition can be relieved by adding lactose or isopropyl-β-D-thiogalactopyranoside (IPTG). lac repressor encoded by lacI
    122..152     -  promoter       lac promoter: promoter for the E. coli lac operon
    167..188     -  protein_bind   CAP binding site: CAP binding activates transcription in the presence of cAMP. E. coli catabolite activator protein
    201..293     -  CDS            lacI (fragment): lac repressor; lacI; The lac repressor binds to the lac operator to inhibit transcription in E. coli. This inhibition can be relieved by adding lactose or isopropyl-β-D-thiogalactopyranoside (IPTG).
    476..1064    -  rep_origin     ori: high-copy-number ColE1/pMB1/pBR322/pUC origin of replication
   1235..2095    -  CDS            AmpR: β-lactamase; bla; confers resistance to ampicillin, carbenicillin, and related antibiotics
   2096..2200    -  promoter       AmpR promoter: bla
   2273..3395    +  gene           natMX6: yeast selectable marker conferring nourseothricin resistance
   3475..3510    +  CDS            rop (fragment): Rop protein, which maintains plasmids at low copy number; rop
   3612..3661    +  misc_feature   bom (fragment): basis of mobility region from pBR322
   3674..4049    +  promoter       ADE2 promoter: S. cerevisiae ADE2
   4050..5762    +  CDS            ADE2: PUR6_YEAST - Experimental evidence at protein level: Swiss-Prot protein existence level 1. From Saccharomyces cerevisiae (strain ATCC 204508 / S288c) (Baker's yeast).
   5918..5969    +  misc_feature   bom (fragment): basis of mobility region from pBR322
   5970..6425    -  rep_origin     f1 ori (sequence partly withheld): f1 bacteriophage origin of replication; arrow indicates direction of (+) strand synthesis
   6433..6588    -  CDS            lacZα (fragment): LacZα fragment of β-galactosidase; lacZ fragment
   6596..6614    +  promoter       T7 promoter: promoter for bacteriophage T7 RNA polymerase
   6623..22      -  misc_feature   MCS (across the origin): pBluescript multiple cloning site
>Addgene plasmid #122918 | YIp ADE2-NatMx | depositor full sequence | sequence record 234453 | YIp ADE2-NatMx sequence 6708 bps
GGCCGCCACCGCGGTGGAGCTCCAGCTTTTGTTCCCTTTAGTGAGGGTTAATTGCGCGCTTGGCGTAATC
ATGGTCATAGCTGTTTCCTGTGTGAAATTGTTATCCGCTCACAATTCCACACAACATAGGAGCCGGAAGC
ATAAAGTGTAAAGCCTGGGGTGCCTAATGAGTGAGGTAACTCACATTAATTGCGTTGCGCTCACTGCCCG
CTTTCCAGTCGGGAAACCTGTCGTGCCAGCTGCATTAATGAATCGGCCAACGCGCGGGGAGAGGCGGTTT
GCGTATTGGGCGCTCTTCCGCTTCCTCGCTCACTGACTCGCTGCGCTCGGTCGTTCGGCTGCGGCGAGCG
GTATCAGCTCACTCAAAGGCGGTAATACGGTTATCCACAGAATCAGGGGATAACGCAGGAAAGAACATGT
GAGCAAAAGGCCAGCAAAAGGCCAGGAACCGTAAAAAGGCCGCGTTGCTGGCGTTTTTCCATAGGCTCCG
CCCCCCTGACGAGCATCACAAAAATCGACGCTCAAGTCAGAGGTGGCGAAACCCGACAGGACTATAAAGA
TACCAGGCGTTTCCCCCTGGAAGCTCCCTCGTGCGCTCTCCTGTTCCGACCCTGCCGCTTACCGGATACC
TGTCCGCCTTTCTCCCTTCGGGAAGCGTGGCGCTTTCTCATAGCTCACGCTGTAGGTATCTCAGTTCGGT
GTAGGTCGTTCGCTCCAAGCTGGGCTGTGTGCACGAACCCCCCGTTCAGCCCGACCGCTGCGCCTTATCC
GGTAACTATCGTCTTGAGTCCAACCCGGTAAGACACGACTTATCGCCACTGGCAGCAGCCACTGGTAACA
GGATTAGCAGAGCGAGGTATGTAGGCGGTGCTACAGAGTTCTTGAAGTGGTGGCCTAACTACGGCTACAC
TAGAAGGACAGTATTTGGTATCTGCGCTCTGCTGAAGCCAGTTACCTTCGGAAAAAGAGTTGGTAGCTCT
TGATCCGGCAAACAAACCACCGCTGGTAGCGGTGGTTTTTTTGTTTGCAAGCAGCAGATTACGCGCAGAA
AAAAAGGATCTCAAGAAGATCCTTTGATCTTTTCTACGGGGTCTGACGCTCAGTGGAACGAAAACTCACG
TTAAGGGATTTTGGTCATGAGATTATCAAAAAGGATCTTCACCTAGATCCTTTTAAATTAAAAATGAAGT
TTTAAATCAATCTAAAGTATATATGAGTAAACTTGGTCTGACAGTTACCAATGCTTAATCAGTGAGGCAC
CTATCTCAGCGATCTGTCTATTTCGTTCATCCATAGTTGCCTGACTCCCCGTCGTGTAGATAACTACGAT
ACGGGAGGGCTTACCATCTGGCCCCAGTGCTGCAATGATACCGCGAGACCCACGCTCACCGGCTCCAGAT
TTATCAGCAATAAACCAGCCAGCCGGAAGGGCCGAGCGCAGAAGTGGTCCTGCAACTTTATCCGCCTCCA
TCCAGTCTATTAATTGTTGCCGGGAAGCTAGAGTAAGTAGTTCGCCAGTTAATAGTTTGCGCAACGTTGT
TGCCATTGCTACAGGCATCGTGGTGTCACGCTCGTCGTTTGGTATGGCTTCATTCAGCTCCGGTTCCCAA
CGATCAAGGCGAGTTACATGATCCCCCATGTTGTGCAAAAAAGCGGTTAGCTCCTTCGGTCCTCCGATCG
TTGTCAGAAGTAAGTTGGCCGCAGTGTTATCACTCATGGTTATGGCAGCACTGCATAATTCTCTTACTGT
CATGCCATCCGTAAGATGCTTTTCTGTGACTGGTGAGTACTCAACCAAGTCATTCTGAGAATAGTGTATG
CGGCGACCGAGTTGCTCTTGCCCGGCGTCAATACGGGATAATACCGCGCCACATAGCAGAACTTTAAAAG
TGCTCATCATTGGAAAACGTTCTTCGGGGCGAAAACTCTCAAGGATCTTACCGCTGTTGAGATCCAGTTC
GATGTAACCCACTCGTGCACCCAACTGATCTTCAGCATCTTTTACTTTCACCAGCGTTTCTGGGTGAGCA
AAAACAGGAAGGCAAAATGCCGCAAAAAAGGGAATAAGGGCGACACGGAAATGTTGAATACTCATACTCT
TCCTTTTTCAATATTATTGAAGCATTTATCAGGGTTATTGTCTCATGAGCGGATACATATTTGAATGTAT
TTAGAAAAATAAACAAATAGGGGTTCCGCGCACATTTCCCCGAAAAGTGCCACCTGACGTCTTGTTTAGC
TTGCCTCGTCCCCGCCGGGTCACCCGGCCAGCGACATGGAGGCCCAGAATACCCTCCTTGACAGTCTTGA
CGTGCGCAGCTCAGGGGCATGATGTGACTGTCGCCCGTACATTTAGCCCATACATCCCCATGTATAATCA
TTTGCATCCATACATTTTGATGGCCGCACGGCGCGAAGCAAAAATTACGGCTCCTCGCTGCAGACCTGCG
AGCAGGGAAACGCTCCCCTCACAGACGCGTTGAATTGTCCCCACGCCGCGCCCCTGTAGAGAAATATAAA
AGGTTAGGATTTGCCACTGAGGTTCTTCTTTCATATACTTCCTTTTAAAATCTTGCTAGGATACAGTTCT
CACATCACATCCGAACATAAACAACCATGGGTACCACTCTTGACGACACGGCTTACCGGTACCGCACCAG
TGTCCCGGGGGACGCCGAGGCCATCGAGGCACTGGATGGGTCCTTCACCACCGACACCGTCTTCCGCGTC
ACCGCCACCGGGGACGGCTTCACCCTGCGGGAGGTGCCGGTGGACCCGCCCCTGACCAAGGTGTTCCCCG
ACGACGAATCGGACGACGAATCGGACGACGGGGAGGACGGCGACCCGGACTCCCGGACGTTCGTCGCGTA
CGGGGACGACGGCGACCTGGCGGGCTTCGTGGTCATCTCGTACTCGGCGTGGAACCGCCGGCTGACCGTC
GAGGACATCGAGGTCGCCCCGGAGCACCGGGGGCACGGGGTCGGGCGCGCGTTGATGGGGCTCGCGACGG
AGTTCGCCGGCGAGCGGGGCGCCGGGCACCTCTGGCTGGAGGTCACCAACGTCAACGCACCGGCGATCCA
CGCGTACCGGCGGATGGGGTTCACCCTCTGCGGCCTGGACACCGCCCTGTACGACGGCACCGCCTCGGAC
GGCGAGCGGCAGGCGCTCTACATGAGCATGCCCTGCCCCTAATCAGTACTGACAATAAAAAGATTCTTGT
TTTCAAGAACTTGTCATTTGTATAGTTTTTTTATATTGTAGTTGTTCTATTTTAATCAAATGTTAGCGTG
ATTTATATTTTTTTTCGCCTCGACATCATCTGCCCAGATGCGAAGTTAAGTGCGCAGAAAGTAATATCAT
GCGTCAATCGTATGTGAATGCTGGTCGCTATACTGCTGTCGATTCGATACTAACGCCGCCATCCAGATCA
TGACATTAACCTATAAAAATAGGCGTATCACGAGGCCCTTTCGTCTCGCGCGTTTCGGTGATGACGGTGA
AAACCTCTGACACATGCAGCTCCCGGAGACGGTCACAGCTTGTCTGTAAGCGGATGCCGGGAGCAGACAA
GCCCGTCAGGGCGCGTCAGCGGGTGTTGGCGGGTGTCGGGGCTGGCTTAACTATGCGGCATCAGAGCAGA
TTGTACTGAGAGTGCACCATAGATCTGAATTAATTCTTGAATAATACATAACTTTTCTTAAAAGAATCAA
AGACAGATAAAATTTAAGAGATATTAAATATTAGTGAGAAGCCGAGAATTTTGTAACACCAACATAACAC
TGACATCTTTAACAACTTTTAATTATGATACATTTCTTACGTCATGATTGATTATTACAGCTATGCTGAC
AAATGACTCTTGTTGCATGGCTACGAACCGGGTAATACTAAGTGATTGACTCTTGCTGACCTTTTATTAA
GAACTAAATGGACAATATTATGGAGCATTTCATGTATAAATTGGTGCGTAAAATCGTTGGATCTCTCTTC
TAAGTACATCCTACTATAACAATCAAGAAAAACAAGAAAATCGGACAAAACAATCAAGTATGGATTCTAG
AACAGTTGGTATATTAGGAGGGGGACAATTGGGACGTATGATTGTTGAGGCAGCAAACAGGCTCAACATT
AAGACGGTAATACTAGATGCTGAAAATTCTCCTGCCAAACAAATAAGCAACTCCAATGACCACGTTAATG
GCTCCTTTTCCAATCCTCTTGATATCGAAAAACTAGCTGAAAAATGTGATGTGCTAACGATTGAGATTGA
GCATGTTGATGTTCCTACACTAAAGAATCTTCAAGTAAAACATCCCAAATTAAAAATTTACCCTTCTCCA
GAAACAATCAGATTGATACAAGACAAATATATTCAAAAAGAGCATTTAATCAAAAATGGTATAGCAGTTA
CCCAAAGTGTTCCTGTGGAACAAGCCAGTGAGACGTCCCTATTGAATGTTGGAAGAGATTTGGGTTTTCC
ATTCGTCTTGAAGTCGAGGACTTTGGCATACGATGGAAGAGGTAACTTCGTTGTAAAGAATAAGGAAATG
ATTCCGGAAGCTTTGGAAGTACTGAAGGATCGTCCTTTGTACGCCGAAAAATGGGCACCATTTACTAAAG
AATTAGCAGTCATGATTGTGAGGTCTGTTAACGGTTTAGTGTTTTCTTACCCAATTGTAGAGACTATCCA
CAAGGACAATATTTGTGACTTATGTTATGCGCCTGCTAGAGTTCCGGACTCCGTTCAACTTAAGGCGAAG
TTGTTGGCAGAAAATGCAATCAAATCTTTTCCCGGTTGTGGTATATTTGGTGTGGAAATGTTCTATTTAG
AAACAGGGGAATTGCTTATTAACGAAATTGCCCCAAGGCCTCACAACTCTGGACATTATACCATTGATGC
TTGCGTCACTTCTCAATTTGAAGCTCATTTGAGATCAATATTGGATTTGCCAATGCCAAAGAATTTCACA
TCTTTCTCCACCATTACAACGAACGCCATTATGCTAAATGTTCTTGGAGACAAACATACAAAAGATAAAG
AGCTAGAAACTTGCGAAAGAGCATTGGCGACTCCAGGTTCCTCAGTGTACTTATATGGAAAAGAGTCTAG
ACCTAACAGAAAAGTAGGTCACATAAATATTATTGCCTCCAGTATGGCGGAATGTGAACAAAGGCTGAAC
TACATTACAGGTAGAACTGATATTCCAATCAAAATCTCTGTCGCTCAAAAGTTGGACTTGGAAGCAATGG
TCAAACCATTGGTTGGAATCATCATGGGATCAGACTCTGACTTGCCGGTAATGTCTGCCGCATGTGCGGT
TTTAAAAGATTTTGGCGTTCCATTTGAAGTGACAATAGTCTCTGCTCATAGAACTCCACATAGGATGTCA
GCATATGCTATTTCCGCAAGCAAGCGTGGAATTAAAACAATTATCGCTGGAGCTGGTGGGGCTGCTCACT
TGCCAGGTATGGTGGCTGCAATGACACCACTTCCTGTCATCGGTGTGCCCGTAAAAGGTTCTTGTCTAGA
TGGAGTAGATTCTTTACATTCAATTGTGCAAATGCCTAGAGGTGTTCCAGTAGCTACCGTCGCTATTAAT
AATAGTACGAACGCTGCGCTGTTGGCTGTCAGACTGCTTGGCGCTTATGATTCAAGTTATACAACGAAAA
TGGAACAGTTTTTATTAAAGCAAGAAGAAGAAGTTCTTGTCAAAGCACAAAAGTTAGAAACTGTCGGTTA
CGAAGCTTATCTAGAAAACAAGTAATATATAAGTTTATTGATATACTTGTACAGCAAATAATTATAAAAT
GATATACCTATTTTTTAGGCTTTGTTATGATTACATCAAATGTGGACTTCATACATAGAAATCAACGCTT
ACAGGTGTCCTTTTTTAAGAATTTCATACATAAGATCTATGCGGTGTGAAATACCGCACAGATGCGTAAG
GAGAAAATACCGCATCAGGAAATTGTAAACGTTAATATTTTGTTAAAATTCGCGTTAAATTTTTGTTAAA
TCAGCTCATTTTTTAACCAATAGGCCGAAATCGGCAAAATCCCTTATAAATCAAAAGAATAGACCGAGAT
AGGGT
[37 nt withheld, positions 6096-6132]
AAAGAACGTGGACTCCAACGTCAAAGG
[49 nt withheld, positions 6160-6208]
T
[91 nt withheld, positions 6210-6300]
G
[124 nt withheld, positions 6302-6425]
CGCGCCATTCGCCATTCAGGCTGCGCAACTGTTGGGAAGGGCGATCGGTGCGGGCCTCTTCGCTATTACG
CCAGCTGGCGAAAGGGGGATGTGCTGCAAGGCGATTAAGTTGGGTAACGCCAGGGTTTTCCCAGTCACGA
CGTTGTAAAACGACGGCCAGTGAGCGCGCGTAATACGACTCACTATAGGGCGAATTGGGTACCGGGCCCC
CCCTCGAGGTCGACGGTATCGATAAGCTTGATATCGAATTCCTGCAGCCCGGGGGATCCACTAGTTCTAG
AGC
