Features (pLannotate 1.2.2; 21 found; start..end, strand, type, name):
     10..123     -  rep_origin     f1 ori (fragment): f1 bacteriophage origin of replication; arrow indicates direction of (+) strand synthesis
    134..509     +  promoter       ADE2 promoter: S. cerevisiae ADE2
    510..2222    +  CDS            ADE2: PUR6_YEAST - Experimental evidence at protein level: Swiss-Prot protein existence level 1. From Saccharomyces cerevisiae (strain ATCC 204508 / S288c) (Baker's yeast).
   2378..2429    +  misc_feature   bom (fragment): basis of mobility region from pBR322
   2457..2885    -  rep_origin     f1 ori (sequence partly withheld): f1 bacteriophage origin of replication; arrow indicates direction of (+) strand synthesis
   2889..3044    -  CDS            lacZα (fragment): LacZα fragment of β-galactosidase; lacZ fragment
   3052..3070    +  promoter       T7 promoter: promoter for bacteriophage T7 RNA polymerase
   3079..3186    -  misc_feature   MCS: pBluescript multiple cloning site
   3199..3217    -  promoter       T3 promoter: promoter for bacteriophage T3 RNA polymerase
   3262..3278    -  protein_bind   lac operator: The lac repressor binds to the lac operator to inhibit transcription in E. coli. This inhibition can be relieved by adding lactose or isopropyl-β-D-thiogalactopyranoside (IPTG). lac repressor encoded by lacI
   3286..3316    -  promoter       lac promoter: promoter for the E. coli lac operon
   3331..3352    -  protein_bind   CAP binding site: CAP binding activates transcription in the presence of cAMP. E. coli catabolite activator protein
   3365..3457    -  CDS            lacI (fragment): lac repressor; lacI; The lac repressor binds to the lac operator to inhibit transcription in E. coli. This inhibition can be relieved by adding lactose or isopropyl-β-D-thiogalactopyranoside (IPTG).
   3640..4228    -  rep_origin     ori: high-copy-number ColE1/pMB1/pBR322/pUC origin of replication
   4399..5259    -  CDS            AmpR: β-lactamase; bla; confers resistance to ampicillin, carbenicillin, and related antibiotics
   5260..5364    -  promoter       AmpR promoter: bla
   5437..5780    +  promoter       TEF promoter: Ashbya gossypii TEF promoter
   5787..6351    +  CDS            NrsR (fragment): nourseothricin acetyltransferase; Streptomyces noursei nat1; confers resistance to nourseothricin
   6359..6556    +  terminator     TEF terminator: Ashbya gossypii TEF terminator
   6636..6671    +  CDS            rop (fragment): Rop protein, which maintains plasmids at low copy number; rop
   6773..9       +  misc_feature   bom (fragment) (across the origin): basis of mobility region from pBR322
>Addgene plasmid #122918 | YIp ADE2-NatMx | addgene full sequence | sequence record 239186 | Addgene NGS Result
CGCATCAGGAAATTGTAAGCGTTAATATTTTGTTAAAATTCGCGTTAAATTTTTGTTAAATCAGCTCATT
TTTTAACCAATAGGCCGAAATCGGCAAAATCCCTTATAAATCAAAAGAATAGATCTGAATTAATTCTTGA
ATAATACATAACTTTTCTTAAAAGAATCAAAGACAGATAAAATTTAAGAGATATTAAATATTAGTGAGAA
GCCGAGAATTTTGTAACACCAACATAACACTGACATCTTTAACAACTTTTAATTATGATACATTTCTTAC
GTCATGATTGATTATTACAGCTATGCTGACAAATGACTCTTGTTGCATGGCTACGAACCGGGTAATACTA
AGTGATTGACTCTTGCTGACCTTTTATTAAGAACTAAATGGACAATATTATGGAGCATTTCATGTATAAA
TTGGTGCGTAAAATCGTTGGATCTCTCTTCTAAGTACATCCTACTATAACAATCAAGAAAAACAAGAAAA
TCGGACAAAACAATCAAGTATGGATTCTAGAACAGTTGGTATATTAGGAGGGGGACAATTGGGACGTATG
ATTGTTGAGGCAGCAAACAGGCTCAACATTAAGACGGTAATACTAGATGCTGAAAATTCTCCTGCCAAAC
AAATAAGCAACTCCAATGACCACGTTAATGGCTCCTTTTCCAATCCTCTTGATATCGAAAAACTAGCTGA
AAAATGTGATGTGCTAACGATTGAGATTGAGCATGTTGATGTTCCTACACTAAAGAATCTTCAAGTAAAA
CATCCCAAATTAAAAATTTACCCTTCTCCAGAAACAATCAGATTGATACAAGACAAATATATTCAAAAAG
AGCATTTAATCAAAAATGGTATAGCAGTTACCCAAAGTGTTCCTGTGGAACAAGCCAGTGAGACGTCCCT
ATTGAATGTTGGAAGAGATTTGGGTTTTCCATTCGTCTTGAAGTCGAGGACTTTGGCATACGATGGAAGA
GGTAACTTCGTTGTAAAGAATAAGGAAATGATTCCGGAAGCTTTGGAAGTACTGAAGGATCGTCCTTTGT
ACGCCGAAAAATGGGCACCATTTACTAAAGAATTAGCAGTCATGATTGTGAGGTCTGTTAACGGTTTAGT
GTTTTCTTACCCAATTGTAGAGACTATCCACAAGGACAATATTTGTGACTTATGTTATGCGCCTGCTAGA
GTTCCGGACTCCGTTCAACTTAAGGCGAAGTTGTTGGCAGAAAATGCAATCAAATCTTTTCCCGGTTGTG
GTATATTTGGTGTGGAAATGTTCTATTTAGAAACAGGGGAATTGCTTATTAACGAAATTGCCCCAAGGCC
TCACAACTCTGGACATTATACCATTGATGCTTGCGTCACTTCTCAATTTGAAGCTCATTTGAGATCAATA
TTGGATTTGCCAATGCCAAAGAATTTCACATCTTTCTCCACCATTACAACGAACGCCATTATGCTAAATG
TTCTTGGAGACAAACATACAAAAGATAAAGAGCTAGAAACTTGCGAAAGAGCATTGGCGACTCCAGGTTC
CTCAGTGTACTTATATGGAAAAGAGTCTAGACCTAACAGAAAAGTAGGTCACATAAATATTATTGCCTCC
AGTATGGCGGAATGTGAACAAAGGCTGAACTACATTACAGGTAGAACTGATATTCCAATCAAAATCTCTG
TCGCTCAAAAGTTGGACTTGGAAGCAATGGTCAAACCATTGGTTGGAATCATCATGGGATCAGACTCTGA
CTTGCCGGTAATGTCTGCCGCATGTGCGGTTTTAAAAGATTTTGGCGTTCCATTTGAAGTGACAATAGTC
TCTGCTCATAGAACTCCACATAGGATGTCAGCATATGCTATTTCCGCAAGCAAGCGTGGAATTAAAACAA
TTATCGCTGGAGCTGGTGGGGCTGCTCACTTGCCAGGTATGGTGGCTGCAATGACACCACTTCCTGTCAT
CGGTGTGCCCGTAAAAGGTTCTTGTCTAGATGGAGTAGATTCTTTACATTCAATTGTGCAAATGCCTAGA
GGTGTTCCAGTAGCTACCGTCGCTATTAATAATAGTACGAACGCTGCGCTGTTGGCTGTCAGACTGCTTG
GCGCTTATGATTCAAGTTATACAACGAAAATGGAACAGTTTTTATTAAAGCAAGAAGAAGAAGTTCTTGT
CAAAGCACAAAAGTTAGAAACTGTCGGTTACGAAGCTTATCTAGAAAACAAGTAATATATAAGTTTATTG
ATATACTTGTACAGCAAATAATTATAAAATGATATACCTATTTTTTAGGCTTTGTTATGATTACATCAAA
TGTGGACTTCATACATAGAAATCAACGCTTACAGGTGTCCTTTTTTAAGAATTTCATACATAAGATCTAT
GCGGTGTGAAATACCGCACAGATGCGTAAGGAGAAAATACCGCATCAGGAAATTGTAAGCGTTAATATTT
TGTTAAAATTCGCGTTAAATTTTTGTTAAATCAGCTCATTTTTTAACCAATAGGCCGAAATCGGCAAAAT
CCCTTATAAATCAAAAGAATAGACCGAGATAGGGT
[37 nt withheld, positions 2556-2592]
AAAGAACGTGGACTCCAACGTCAAAGG
[49 nt withheld, positions 2620-2668]
T
[91 nt withheld, positions 2670-2760]
G
[124 nt withheld, positions 2762-2885]
CCATTCGCCATTCAGGCTGCGCAACTGTTGGGAAGGGCGATCGGTGCGGGCCTCTTCGCTATTACGCCAG
CTGGCGAAAGGGGGATGTGCTGCAAGGCGATTAAGTTGGGTAACGCCAGGGTTTTCCCAGTCACGACGTT
GTAAAACGACGGCCAGTGAGCGCGCGTAATACGACTCACTATAGGGCGAATTGGGTACCGGGCCCCCCCT
CGAGGTCGACGGTATCGATAAGCTTGATATCGAATTCCTGCAGCCCGGGGGATCCACTAGTTCTAGAGCG
GCCGCCACCGCGGTGGAGCTCCAGCTTTTGTTCCCTTTAGTGAGGGTTAATTGCGCGCTTGGCGTAATCA
TGGTCATAGCTGTTTCCTGTGTGAAATTGTTATCCGCTCACAATTCCACACAACATACGAGCCGGAAGCA
TAAAGTGTAAAGCCTGGGGTGCCTAATGAGTGAGCTAACTCACATTAATTGCGTTGCGCTCACTGCCCGC
TTTCCAGTCGGGAAACCTGTCGTGCCAGCTGCATTAATGAATCGGCCAACGCGCGGGGAGAGGCGGTTTG
CGTATTGGGCGCTCTTCCGCTTCCTCGCTCACTGACTCGCTGCGCTCGGTCGTTCGGCTGCGGCGAGCGG
TATCAGCTCACTCAAAGGCGGTAATACGGTTATCCACAGAATCAGGGGATAACGCAGGAAAGAACATGTG
AGCAAAAGGCCAGCAAAAGGCCAGGAACCGTAAAAAGGCCGCGTTGCTGGCGTTTTTCCATAGGCTCCGC
CCCCCTGACGAGCATCACAAAAATCGACGCTCAAGTCAGAGGTGGCGAAACCCGACAGGACTATAAAGAT
ACCAGGCGTTTCCCCCTGGAAGCTCCCTCGTGCGCTCTCCTGTTCCGACCCTGCCGCTTACCGGATACCT
GTCCGCCTTTCTCCCTTCGGGAAGCGTGGCGCTTTCTCATAGCTCACGCTGTAGGTATCTCAGTTCGGTG
TAGGTCGTTCGCTCCAAGCTGGGCTGTGTGCACGAACCCCCCGTTCAGCCCGACCGCTGCGCCTTATCCG
GTAACTATCGTCTTGAGTCCAACCCGGTAAGACACGACTTATCGCCACTGGCAGCAGCCACTGGTAACAG
GATTAGCAGAGCGAGGTATGTAGGCGGTGCTACAGAGTTCTTGAAGTGGTGGCCTAACTACGGCTACACT
AGAAGAACAGTATTTGGTATCTGCGCTCTGCTGAAGCCAGTTACCTTCGGAAAAAGAGTTGGTAGCTCTT
GATCCGGCAAACAAACCACCGCTGGTAGCGGTGGTTTTTTTGTTTGCAAGCAGCAGATTACGCGCAGAAA
AAAAGGATCTCAAGAAGATCCTTTGATCTTTTCTACGGGGTCTGACGCTCAGTGGAACGAAAACTCACGT
TAAGGGATTTTGGTCATGAGATTATCAAAAAGGATCTTCACCTAGATCCTTTTAAATTAAAAATGAAGTT
TTAAATCAATCTAAAGTATATATGAGTAAACTTGGTCTGACAGTTACCAATGCTTAATCAGTGAGGCACC
TATCTCAGCGATCTGTCTATTTCGTTCATCCATAGTTGCCTGACTCCCCGTCGTGTAGATAACTACGATA
CGGGAGGGCTTACCATCTGGCCCCAGTGCTGCAATGATACCGCGAGACCCACGCTCACCGGCTCCAGATT
TATCAGCAATAAACCAGCCAGCCGGAAGGGCCGAGCGCAGAAGTGGTCCTGCAACTTTATCCGCCTCCAT
CCAGTCTATTAATTGTTGCCGGGAAGCTAGAGTAAGTAGTTCGCCAGTTAATAGTTTGCGCAACGTTGTT
GCCATTGCTACAGGCATCGTGGTGTCACGCTCGTCGTTTGGTATGGCTTCATTCAGCTCCGGTTCCCAAC
GATCAAGGCGAGTTACATGATCCCCCATGTTGTGCAAAAAAGCGGTTAGCTCCTTCGGTCCTCCGATCGT
TGTCAGAAGTAAGTTGGCCGCAGTGTTATCACTCATGGTTATGGCAGCACTGCATAATTCTCTTACTGTC
ATGCCATCCGTAAGATGCTTTTCTGTGACTGGTGAGTACTCAACCAAGTCATTCTGAGAATAGTGTATGC
GGCGACCGAGTTGCTCTTGCCCGGCGTCAATACGGGATAATACCGCGCCACATAGCAGAACTTTAAAAGT
GCTCATCATTGGAAAACGTTCTTCGGGGCGAAAACTCTCAAGGATCTTACCGCTGTTGAGATCCAGTTCG
ATGTAACCCACTCGTGCACCCAACTGATCTTCAGCATCTTTTACTTTCACCAGCGTTTCTGGGTGAGCAA
AAACAGGAAGGCAAAATGCCGCAAAAAAGGGAATAAGGGCGACACGGAAATGTTGAATACTCATACTCTT
CCTTTTTCAATATTATTGAAGCATTTATCAGGGTTATTGTCTCATGAGCGGATACATATTTGAATGTATT
TAGAAAAATAAACAAATAGGGGTTCCGCGCACATTTCCCCGAAAAGTGCCACCTGACGTCTTGTTTAGCT
TGCCTCGTCCCCGCCGGGTCACCCGGCCAGCGACATGGAGGCCCAGAATACCCTCCTTGACAGTCTTGAC
GTGCGCAGCTCAGGGGCATGATGTGACTGTCGCCCGTACATTTAGCCCATACATCCCCATGTATAATCAT
TTGCATCCATACATTTTGATGGCCGCACGGCGCGAAGCAAAAATTACGGCTCCTCGCTGCAGACCTGCGA
GCAGGGAAACGCTCCCCTCACAGACGCGTTGAATTGTCCCCACGCCGCGCCCCTGTAGAGAAATATAAAA
GGTTAGGATTTGCCACTGAGGTTCTTCTTTCATATACTTCCTTTTAAAATCTTGCTAGGATACAGTTCTC
ACATCACATCCGAACATAAACAACCATGGGTACCACTCTTGACGACACGGCTTACCGGTACCGCACCAGT
GTCCCGGGGGACGCCGAGGCCATCGAGGCACTGGATGGGTCCTTCACCACCGACACCGTCTTCCGCGTCA
CCGCCACCGGGGACGGCTTCACCCTGCGGGAGGTGCCGGTGGACCCGCCCCTGACCAAGGTGTTCCCCGA
CGACGAATCGGACGACGAATCGGACGACGGGGAGGACGGCGACCCGGACTCCCGGACGTTCGTCGCGTAC
GGGGACGACGGCGACCTGGCGGGCTTCGTGGTCGTCTCGTACTCCGGCTGGAACCGCCGGCTGACCGTCG
AGGACATCGAGGTCGCCCCGGAGCACCGGGGGCACGGGGTCGGGCGCGCGTTGATGGGGCTCGCGACGGA
GTTCGCCCGCGAGCGGGGCGCCGGGCACCTCTGGCTGGAGGTCACCAACGTCAACGCACCGGCGATCCAC
GCGTACCGGCGGATGGGGTTCACCCTCTGCGGCCTGGACACCGCCCTGTACGACGGCACCGCCTCGGACG
GCGAGCAGGCGCTCTACATGAGCATGCCCTGCCCCTAATCAGTACTGACAATAAAAAGATTCTTGTTTTC
AAGAACTTGTCATTTGTATAGTTTTTTTATATTGTAGTTGTTCTATTTTAATCAAATGTTAGCGTGATTT
ATATTTTTTTTCGCCTCGACATCATCTGCCCAGATGCGAAGTTAAGTGCGCAGAAAGTAATATCATGCGT
CAATCGTATGTGAATGCTGGTCGCTATACTGCTGTCGATTCGATACTAACGCCGCCATCCAGATCATGAC
ATTAACCTATAAAAATAGGCGTATCACGAGGCCCTTTCGTCTCGCGCGTTTCGGTGATGACGGTGAAAAC
CTCTGACACATGCAGCTCCCGGAGACGGTCACAGCTTGTCTGTAAGCGGATGCCGGGAGCAGACAAGCCC
GTCAGGGCGCGTCAGCGGGTGTTGGCGGGTGTCGGGGCTGGCTTAACTATGCGGCATCAGAGCAGATTGT
ACTGAGAGTGCACCATATGCGGTGTGAAATACCGCACAGATGCGTAAGGAGAAAATAC
